Addgene plasmid #204433: Interface-2
Purpose: Mammalian expression plasmid of GFP-tagged hOpa1 isoform 1 mutant protein.
Depositing lab: Keir Neuman. Depositing organization: National Heart, Lung, and Blood Institute (NHLBI). Publication: OPA1 helical structures give perspective to mitochondrial dysfunction. Nyenhuis SB, Wu X, Strub MP, Yim YI, Stanton AE, Baena V, Syed ZA, Canagarajah B, Hammer JA, Hinshaw JE. Nature. 2023 Aug 23. doi: 10.1038/s41586-023-06462-1. PubMed 37612506.
Backbone
  Vector backbone: pEGFP-N1
  Backbone manufacturer: Clontech
  Vector type: Mammalian Expression
  Selectable markers: Neomycin (select with G418)
Growth in bacteria
  Bacterial resistance: Kanamycin, 50 μg/mL
  Growth temperature: 37°C
  Growth strain: DH5alpha
  Copy number: High Copy
Gene/Insert
  Gene/Insert name: hOpa1 isoform 1
  Species: H. sapiens (human)
  Mutation: K614A H615A D835A
  Entrez Gene: OPA1 (a.k.a. BERHS, MGM1, MTDPS14, NPG, NTG, largeG)
  Promoter: CMV
  Tag / fusion protein: EGFP (N terminal on backbone)
  Cloning method: Unknown
  Sequencing primers: 5′ CNV-F; 3′ SV40-pArev
Terms and licenses: Academic/Nonprofit Terms; Industry Terms: Not Available to Industry
How to cite: Interface-2 was a gift from Keir Neuman (Addgene plasmid # 204433 ; http://n2t.net/addgene:204433 ; RRID:Addgene_204433)
