[The description below was written by a language model from this plasmid's Addgene catalogue record and pLannotate feature annotations shown in this document.]
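Description:
Interface-2 is a mammalian expression plasmid built on the Clontech pEGFP-N1 backbone that encodes a GFP-tagged mutant of human OPA1 isoform 1, the dynamin-related GTPase of the mitochondrial inner membrane. The OPA1 coding sequence carries three alanine substitutions (K614A, H615A and D835A). The plasmid name suggests these target an assembly interface of the protein, although the record does not explain the mutations further. Transcription is driven by the human cytomegalovirus immediate-early enhancer and promoter and terminated by the SV40 polyadenylation signal.

The catalogue entry lists the EGFP tag as N-terminal. In the annotated 7,562 nt sequence, however, the fluorescent protein reading frame lies directly downstream of OPA1, as expected for an N1-type vector, so the tag is fused to the C terminus of OPA1. This arrangement would leave the amino-terminal end of OPA1, where its mitochondrial targeting information resides, unobstructed. The annotation also identifies the reporter as mEGFP, the monomeric A206K variant, rather than standard EGFP.

The plasmid is propagated in E. coli at high copy from a pUC-type ColE1 origin, and an f1 origin is also present. A single Tn5 aminoglycoside phosphotransferase gene serves as a dual marker. It is expressed from a bacterial bla promoter for kanamycin selection and from the SV40 early promoter, with an HSV TK polyadenylation signal, for G418 selection of transfected mammalian cells. The short large T antigen, ble and bGH hits are fragment matches typical of backbone remnants rather than functional elements. The construct is suited to expressing and imaging the mutant OPA1 in cultured mammalian cells, for example to compare its localisation and its effects on mitochondria with those of the wild-type protein.
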