Features (pLannotate 1.2.2; 14 found; start..end, strand, type, name):
     76..2955    +  CDS            OPA1: OPA1_HUMAN - Also known as KIAA0567. Experimental evidence at protein level: Swiss-Prot protein existence level 1. Isoforms that contain the alternative exon 4b (present in isoform 4 and isoform 5) are required for mitochondrial genome maintenance, possibly by anchoring the mitochondrial nucleoids to the inner mitochondrial membrane. From Homo sapiens (Human).
   2980..3699    +  CDS            mEGFP: enhanced GFP with monomerizing A206K mutation (Zacharias et al., 2002) mammalian codon-optimized
   3716..3799    +  CDS            large T antigen (fragment): large T antigen from SV40 (simian virus 40)
   3822..3943    +  polyA_signal   SV40 poly(A) signal: SV40 polyadenylation signal
   3977..4405    -  rep_origin     f1 ori (sequence partly withheld): f1 bacteriophage origin of replication; arrow indicates direction of (+) strand synthesis
   4432..4536    +  promoter       AmpR promoter: bla
   4538..4895    +  promoter       SV40 promoter: SV40 enhancer and early promoter
   4930..5724    +  CDS            NeoR/KanR: aminoglycoside phosphotransferase from Tn5; aph(3')-II (or nptII); confers resistance to neomycin, kanamycin, and G418 (Geneticin®)
   5745..5897    +  CDS            ble (fragment): BLE_KLEPN - Experimental evidence at protein level: Swiss-Prot protein existence level 1. Binding protein with a strong affinity to the bleomycin family of antibiotics. Binds to CL990; an antimitotic-antibiotic compound. From Klebsiella pneumoniae.
   5956..6003    +  polyA_signal   HSV TK poly(A) signal: herpes simplex virus thymidine kinase polyadenylation signal (Cole and Stacy, 1985)
   6094..6110    -  polyA_signal   bGH poly(A) signal (fragment): bovine growth hormone polyadenylation signal
   6332..6920    +  rep_origin     ori: high-copy-number ColE1/pMB1/pBR322/pUC origin of replication
   7095..7398    +  enhancer       CMV enhancer: human cytomegalovirus immediate early enhancer
   7399..40      +  promoter       CMV promoter (across the origin): human cytomegalovirus (CMV) immediate early promoter
>Addgene plasmid #204433 | Interface-2 | addgene full sequence | sequence record 404940 | Addgene NGS Result
CGGTAGGCGTGTACGGTGGGAGGTCTATATAAGCAGAGCTGGTTTAGTGAACCGTCAGATCCGCTAGCGC
TACCGATGTGGCGACTACGTCGGGCCGCTGTGGCCTGTGAGGTCTGCCAGTCTTTAGTGAAACACAGCTC
TGGAATAAAAGGAAGTTTACCACTACAAAAACTACATCTGGTTTCACGAAGCATTTATCATTCACATCAT
CCTACCTTAAAGCTTCAACGACCCCAATTAAGGACATCCTTTCAGCAGTTCTCTTCTCTGACAAACCTTC
CTTTACGTAAACTGAAATTCTCTCCAATTAAATATGGCTACCAGCCTCGCAGGAATTTTTGGCCAGCAAG
ATTAGCTACGAGACTCTTAAAACTTCGCTATCTCATACTAGGATCGGCTGTTGGGGGTGGCTACACAGCC
AAAAAGACTTTTGATCAGTGGAAAGATATGATACCGGACCTTAGTGAATATAAATGGATTGTGCCTGACA
TTGTGTGGGAAATTGATGAGTATATCGATTTTGAGAAAATTAGAAAAGCCCTTCCTAATTCAGAAGACCT
TGTAAAGTTAGCACCAGACTTTGACAAGATTGTTGAAAGCCTTAGCTTATTGAAGGACTTTTTTACCTCA
GGTTCTCCGGAAGAAACGGCGTTTAGAGCAACAGATCGTGGATCTGAAAGTGACAAGCATTTTAGAAAGG
TGTCAGACAAAGAGAAAATTGACCAACTTCAGGAAGAACTTCTGCACACTCAGTTGAAGTATCAGAGAAT
CTTGGAACGATTAGAAAAGGAGAACAAAGAATTGAGAAAATTAGTATTGCAGAAAGATGACAAAGGCATT
CATCATAGAAAGCTTAAGAAATCTTTGATTGACATGTATTCTGAAGTTCTTGATGTTCTCTCTGATTATG
ATGCCAGTTATAATACGCAAGATCATCTGCCACGGGTTGTTGTGGTTGGAGATCAGAGTGCTGGAAAGAC
TAGTGTGTTGGAAATGATTGCCCAAGCTCGAATATTCCCAAGAGGATCTGGGGAGATGATGACACGTTCT
CCAGTTAAGGTGACTCTGAGTGAAGGTCCTCACCATGTGGCCCTATTTAAAGATAGTTCTCGGGAGTTTG
ATCTTACCAAAGAAGAAGATCTTGCAGCATTAAGACATGAAATAGAACTTCGAATGAGGAAAAATGTGAA
AGAAGGCTGTACCGTTAGCCCTGAGACCATATCCTTAAATGTAAAAGGCCCTGGACTACAGAGGATGGTG
CTTGTTGACTTACCAGGTGTGATTAATACTGTGACATCAGGCATGGCTCCTGACACAAAGGAAACTATTT
TCAGTATCAGCAAAGCTTACATGCAGAATCCTAATGCCATCATACTGTGTATTCAAGATGGATCTGTGGA
TGCTGAACGCAGTATTGTTACAGACTTGGTCAGTCAAATGGACCCTCATGGAAGGAGAACCATATTCGTT
TTGACCAAAGTAGACCTGGCAGAGAAAAATGTAGCCAGTCCAAGCAGGATTCAGCAGATAATTGAAGGAA
AGCTCTTCCCAATGAAAGCTTTAGGTTATTTTGCTGTTGTAACAGGAAAAGGGAACAGCTCTGAAAGCAT
TGAAGCTATAAGAGAATATGAAGAAGAGTTTTTTCAGAATTCAAAGCTCCTAAAGACAAGCATGCTAAAG
GCACACCAAGTGACTACAAGAAATTTAAGCCTTGCAGTATCAGACTGCTTTTGGAAAATGGTACGAGAGT
CTGTTGAACAACAGGCTGATAGTTTCAAAGCAACACGTTTTAACCTTGAAACTGAATGGAAGAATAACTA
TCCTCGCCTGCGGGAACTTGACCGGAATGAACTATTTGAAAAAGCTAAAAATGAAATCCTTGATGAAGTT
ATCAGTCTGAGCCAGGTTACACCAGCAGCTTGGGAGGAAATCCTTCAACAATCTTTGTGGGAAAGAGTAT
CAACTCATGTGATTGAAAACATCTACCTTCCAGCTGCGCAGACCATGAATTCAGGAACTTTTAACACCAC
AGTGGATATCAAGCTTAAACAGTGGACTGATAAACAACTTCCTAATAAAGCAGTAGAGGTTGCTTGGGAG
ACCCTACAAGAAGAATTTTCCCGCTTTATGACAGAACCGAAAGGGAAAGAGCATGATGACATATTTGATA
AACTTAAAGAGGCCGTTAAGGAAGAAAGTATTAAACGACACAAGTGGAATGACTTTGCGGAGGACAGCTT
GAGGGTTATTCAACACAATGCTTTGGAAGACCGATCCATATCTGATAAACAGCAATGGGATGCAGCTATT
TATTTTATGGAAGAGGCTCTGCAGGCTCGTCTCAAGGATACTGAAAATGCAATTGAAAACATGGTGGGTC
CAGACTGGAAAAAGAGGTGGTTATACTGGAAGAATCGGACCCAAGAACAGTGTGTTCACAATGAAACCAA
GAATGAATTGGAGAAGATGTTGAAATGTAATGAGGAGCACCCAGCTTATCTTGCAAGTGATGAAATAACC
ACAGTCCGGAAGAACCTTGAATCCCGAGGAGTAGAAGTAGATCCAAGCTTGATTAAGGCGACTTGGCATC
AAGTTTATAGAAGACATTTTTTAAAAACAGCTCTAAACCATTGTAACCTTTGTCGAAGAGGTTTTTATTA
CTACCAAAGGCATTTTGTAGATTCTGAGTTGGAATGCAATGATGTGGTCTTGTTTTGGCGTATACAGCGC
ATGCTTGCTATCACCGCAAATACTTTAAGGCAACAACTTACAAATACTGAAGTTAGGCGATTAGAGAAAA
ATGTTAAAGAGGTATTGGAAGATTTTGCTGAAGATGGTGAGAAGAAGATTAAATTGCTTACTGGTAAACG
CGTTCAACTGGCGGAAGACCTCAAGAAAGTTAGAGAAATTCAAGAAAAACTTGATGCTTTCATTGAAGCT
CTTCATCAGGAGAAAGGGCTAGCGCTACCGGTCGCCACCATGGTGAGCAAGGGCGAGGAGCTGTTCACCG
GGGTGGTGCCCATCCTGGTCGAGCTGGACGGCGACGTAAACGGCCACAAGTTCAGCGTGTCCGGCGAGGG
CGAGGGCGATGCCACCTACGGCAAGCTGACCCTGAAGTTCATCTGCACCACCGGCAAGCTGCCCGTGCCC
TGGCCCACCCTCGTGACCACCCTGACCTACGGCGTGCAGTGCTTCAGCCGCTACCCCGACCACATGAAGC
AGCACGACTTCTTCAAGTCCGCCATGCCCGAAGGCTACGTCCAGGAGCGCACCATCTTCTTCAAGGACGA
CGGCAACTACAAGACCCGCGCCGAGGTGAAGTTCGAGGGCGACACCCTGGTGAACCGCATCGAGCTGAAG
GGCATCGACTTCAAGGAGGACGGCAACATCCTGGGGCACAAGCTGGAGTACAACTACAACAGCCACAACG
TCTATATCATGGCCGACAAGCAGAAGAACGGCATCAAGGTGAACTTCAAGATCCGCCACAACATCGAGGA
CGGCAGCGTGCAGCTCGCCGACCACTACCAGCAGAACACCCCCATCGGCGACGGCCCCGTGCTGCTGCCC
GACAACCACTACCTGAGCACCCAGTCCAAGCTGAGCAAAGACCCCAACGAGAAGCGCGATCACATGGTCC
TGCTGGAGTTCGTGACCGCCGCCGGGATCACTCTCGGCATGGACGAGCTGTACAAGTAAAGCGGCCGCGA
CTCTAGATCATAATCAGCCATACCACATTTGTAGAGGTTTTACTTGCTTTAAAAAACCTCCCACACCTCC
CCCTGAACCTGAAACATAAAATGAATGCAATTGTTGTTGTTAACTTGTTTATTGCAGCTTATAATGGTTA
CAAATAAAGCAATAGCATCACAAATTTCACAAATAAAGCATTTTTTTCACTGCATTCTAGTTGTGGTTTG
TCCAAACTCATCAATGTATCTTAAGGCGTAAATTGTAAGCGTTAATATTTTGTTAAAATTCGCGTTAAAT
TTTTGTTAAATCAGCTCATTTTTTAACCAATAGGCCGAAATCGGCAAAATCCCTTATAAATCAAAAGAAT
AGACCGAGATAGGGT
[37 nt withheld, positions 4076-4112]
AAAGAACGTGGACTCCAACGTCAAAGG
[49 nt withheld, positions 4140-4188]
T
[91 nt withheld, positions 4190-4280]
G
[124 nt withheld, positions 4282-4405]
CAGGTGGCACTTTTCGGGGAAATGTGCGCGGAACCCCTATTTGTTTATTTTTCTAAATACATTCAAATAT
GTATCCGCTCATGAGACAATAACCCTGATAAATGCTTCAATAATATTGAAAAAGGAAGAGTCCTGAGGCG
GAAAGAACCAGCTGTGGAATGTGTGTCAGTTAGGGTGTGGAAAGTCCCCAGGCTCCCCAGCAGGCAGAAG
TATGCAAAGCATGCATCTCAATTAGTCAGCAACCAGGTGTGGAAAGTCCCCAGGCTCCCCAGCAGGCAGA
AGTATGCAAAGCATGCATCTCAATTAGTCAGCAACCATAGTCCCGCCCCTAACTCCGCCCATCCCGCCCC
TAACTCCGCCCAGTTCCGCCCATTCTCCGCCCCATGGCTGACTAATTTTTTTTATTTATGCAGAGGCCGA
GGCCGCCTCGGCCTCTGAGCTATTCCAGAAGTAGTGAGGAGGCTTTTTTGGAGGCCTAGGCTTTTGCAAA
GATCGATCAAGAGACAGGATGAGGATCGTTTCGCATGATTGAACAAGATGGATTGCACGCAGGTTCTCCG
GCCGCTTGGGTGGAGAGGCTATTCGGCTATGACTGGGCACAACAGACAATCGGCTGCTCTGATGCCGCCG
TGTTCCGGCTGTCAGCGCAGGGGCGCCCGGTTCTTTTTGTCAAGACCGACCTGTCCGGTGCCCTGAATGA
ACTGCAAGACGAGGCAGCGCGGCTATCGTGGCTGGCCACGACGGGCGTTCCTTGCGCAGCTGTGCTCGAC
GTTGTCACTGAAGCGGGAAGGGACTGGCTGCTATTGGGCGAAGTGCCGGGGCAGGATCTCCTGTCATCTC
ACCTTGCTCCTGCCGAGAAAGTATCCATCATGGCTGATGCAATGCGGCGGCTGCATACGCTTGATCCGGC
TACCTGCCCATTCGACCACCAAGCGAAACATCGCATCGAGCGAGCACGTACTCGGATGGAAGCCGGTCTT
GTCGATCAGGATGATCTGGACGAAGAGCATCAGGGGCTCGCGCCAGCCGAACTGTTCGCCAGGCTCAAGG
CGAGCATGCCCGACGGCGAGGATCTCGTCGTGACCCATGGCGATGCCTGCTTGCCGAATATCATGGTGGA
AAATGGCCGCTTTTCTGGATTCATCGACTGTGGCCGGCTGGGTGTGGCGGACCGCTATCAGGACATAGCG
TTGGCTACCCGTGATATTGCTGAAGAGCTTGGCGGCGAATGGGCTGACCGCTTCCTCGTGCTTTACGGTA
TCGCCGCTCCCGATTCGCAGCGCATCGCCTTCTATCGCCTTCTTGACGAGTTCTTCTGAGCGGGACTCTG
GGGTTCGAAATGACCGACCAAGCGACGCCCAACCTGCCATCACGAGATTTCGATTCCACCGCCGCCTTCT
ATGAAAGGTTGGGCTTCGGAATCGTTTTCCGGGACGCCGGCTGGATGATCCTCCAGCGCGGGGATCTCAT
GCTGGAGTTCTTCGCCCACCCTAGGGGGAGGCTAACTGAAACACGGAAGGAGACAATACCGGAAGGAACC
CGCGCTATGACGGCAATAAAAAGACAGAATAAAACGCACGGTGTTGGGTCGTTTGTTCATAAACGCGGGG
TTCGGTCCCAGGGCTGGCACTCTGTCGATACCCCACCGAGACCCCATTGGGGCCAATACGCCCGCGTTTC
TTCCTTTTCCCCACCCCACCCCCCAAGTTCGGGTGAAGGCCCAGGGCTCGCAGCCAACGTCGGGGCGGCA
GGCCCTGCCATAGCCTCAGGTTACTCATATATACTTTAGATTGATTTAAAACTTCATTTTTAATTTAAAA
GGATCTAGGTGAAGATCCTTTTTGATAATCTCATGACCAAAATCCCTTAACGTGAGTTTTCGTTCCACTG
AGCGTCAGACCCCGTAGAAAAGATCAAAGGATCTTCTTGAGATCCTTTTTTTCTGCGCGTAATCTGCTGC
TTGCAAACAAAAAAACCACCGCTACCAGCGGTGGTTTGTTTGCCGGATCAAGAGCTACCAACTCTTTTTC
CGAAGGTAACTGGCTTCAGCAGAGCGCAGATACCAAATACTGTTCTTCTAGTGTAGCCGTAGTTAGGCCA
CCACTTCAAGAACTCTGTAGCACCGCCTACATACCTCGCTCTGCTAATCCTGTTACCAGTGGCTGCTGCC
AGTGGCGATAAGTCGTGTCTTACCGGGTTGGACTCAAGACGATAGTTACCGGATAAGGCGCAGCGGTCGG
GCTGAACGGGGGGTTCGTGCACACAGCCCAGCTTGGAGCGAACGACCTACACCGAACTGAGATACCTACA
GCGTGAGCTATGAGAAAGCGCCACGCTTCCCGAAGGGAGAAAGGCGGACAGGTATCCGGTAAGCGGCAGG
GTCGGAACAGGAGAGCGCACGAGGGAGCTTCCAGGGGGAAACGCCTGGTATCTTTATAGTCCTGTCGGGT
TTCGCCACCTCTGACTTGAGCGTCGATTTTTGTGATGCTCGTCAGGGGGGCGGAGCCTATGGAAAAACGC
CAGCAACGCGGCCTTTTTACGGTTCCTGGCCTTTTGCTGGCCTTTTGCTCACATGTTCTTTCCTGCGTTA
TCCCCTGATTCTGTGGATAACCGTATTACCGCCATGCATTAGTTATTAATAGTAATCAATTACGGGGTCA
TTAGTTCATAGCCCATATATGGAGTTCCGCGTTACATAACTTACGGTAAATGGCCCGCCTGGCTGACCGC
CCAACGACCCCCGCCCATTGACGTCAATAATGACGTATGTTCCCATAGTAACGCCAATAGGGACTTTCCA
TTGACGTCAATGGGTGGAGTATTTACGGTAAACTGCCCACTTGGCAGTACATCAAGTGTATCATATGCCA
AGTACGCCCCCTATTGACGTCAATGACGGTAAATGGCCCGCCTGGCATTATGCCCAGTACATGACCTTAT
GGGACTTTCCTACTTGGCAGTACATCTACGTATTAGTCATCGCTATTACCATGGTGATGCGGTTTTGGCA
GTACATCAATGGGCGTGGATAGCGGTTTGACTCACGGGGATTTCCAAGTCTCCACCCCATTGACGTCAAT
GGGAGTTTGTTTTGGCACCAAAATCAACGGGACTTTCCAAAATGTCGTAACAACTCCGCCCCATTGACGC
AAATGGG
